Addgene plasmid #227625: pAM76
Purpose: pET28a Ubiquitin-G77C78
Depositing lab: Andreas Martin. Depositing organization: University of California, Berkeley. Publication: An AAA Motor-Driven Mechanical Switch in Rpn11 Controls Deubiquitination at the 26S Proteasome. Worden EJ, Dong KC, Martin A. Mol Cell. 2017 Sep 7;67(5):799-811.e8. doi: 10.1016/j.molcel.2017.07.023. Epub 2017 Aug 24. PubMed 28844860.
Backbone
  Vector backbone: pET28a
  Vector type: Bacterial Expression
Growth in bacteria
  Bacterial resistance: Kanamycin, 50 μg/mL
  Growth temperature: 37°C
  Growth strain: DH5alpha
  Copy number: High Copy
Gene/Insert
  Gene/Insert name: Ub
  Species: S. cerevisiae (budding yeast)
  Mutation: G77C78
  Entrez Gene: UBI4 (a.k.a. YLL039C, SCD2, UB14)
  Promoter: T7
  Cloning method: Unknown
  Sequencing primers: 5′ T7
Terms and licenses: Academic/Nonprofit Terms; Industry Terms: Not Available to Industry
How to cite: pAM76 was a gift from Andreas Martin (Addgene plasmid # 227625 ; http://n2t.net/addgene:227625 ; RRID:Addgene_227625)
