[The description below was written by a language model from this plasmid's Addgene catalogue record and pLannotate feature annotations shown in this document.]
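Description:
pAM76 is a bacterial expression plasmid built on the pET28a backbone that produces a modified budding-yeast ubiquitin (derived from UBI4) in E. coli. The ubiquitin coding sequence is annotated as a 228-nt feature, corresponding to the 76-residue protein. The recorded mutation, G77C78, indicates that glycine and cysteine have been appended after the native C-terminus, although these extra codons are not annotated separately. The open reading frame begins shortly after the T7 gene 10 ribosome binding site, so there appears to be no N-terminal tag. A His-tag fragment and a short T7 gene 10-derived fragment are annotated downstream of the insert. These look like remnants of the pET28a polylinker region, and the record does not state whether they are translated as part of the product.

Expression is driven by the T7 promoter with an adjacent lac operator and ends at the T7 terminator. The plasmid carries lacI, so transcription is repressed until IPTG is added in a host that supplies T7 RNA polymerase. Selection is by kanamycin through the aph(3')-Ia gene. Replication relies on a pBR322/ColE1-type origin accompanied by the bom site and rop, although the catalogue lists the plasmid as high copy. An f1 origin is also present, and the short tetracycline-resistance fragments and the predicted E. coli ORF are backbone remnants with no functional role.

The record gives no purpose beyond naming the construct. A single C-terminal cysteine on ubiquitin is generally useful for site-specific chemical labelling or conjugation, which would fit the associated study of Rpn11 deubiquitination at the 26S proteasome, but this use is an inference.
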