Features (pLannotate 1.2.2; 19 found; start..end, strand, type, name):
     79..97      +  promoter       T7 promoter: promoter for bacteriophage T7 RNA polymerase
     98..122     +  protein_bind   lac operator: The lac repressor binds to the lac operator to inhibit transcription in E. coli. This inhibition can be relieved by adding lactose or isopropyl-β-D-thiogalactopyranoside (IPTG). lac repressor encoded by lacI
    135..157     +  RBS            RBS: efficient ribosome binding site from bacteriophage T7 gene 10 (Olins and Rangwala, 1989)
    167..394     +  CDS            ubiquitin: Saccharomyces cerevisiae ubiquitin
    456..473     +  CDS            9xHis (fragment): 9xHis affinity tag
    483..532     +  CDS            SET1 (fragment): solubility-enhancement tag derived from T7 phage gene 10B
    540..587     +  terminator     T7 terminator: transcription terminator for bacteriophage T7 RNA polymerase
    624..1052    +  rep_origin     f1 ori (sequence partly withheld): f1 bacteriophage origin of replication; arrow indicates direction of (+) strand synthesis
   1105..1162    +  promoter       AmpR promoter (fragment): bla
   1171..1986    -  CDS            KanR: aminoglycoside phosphotransferase; aph(3')-Ia; confers resistance to kanamycin in bacteria or G418 (Geneticin®) in eukaryotes
   2108..2696    +  rep_origin     ori: high-copy-number ColE1/pMB1/pBR322/pUC origin of replication
   2882..3021    -  misc_feature   bom: basis of mobility region from pBR322
   3123..3314    -  CDS            rop: Rop protein, which maintains plasmids at low copy number; rop
   3331..3711    +  CDS            YPB1_ECOLX: Protein predicted: Swiss-Prot protein existence level 4. From Escherichia coli.
   3783..4074    -  CDS            TcR (fragment): tetracycline efflux protein; tet; confers resistance to tetracycline
   4089..4110    -  protein_bind   CAP binding site: CAP binding activates transcription in the presence of cAMP. E. coli catabolite activator protein
   4123..5205    -  CDS            lacI: lac repressor; lacI; The lac repressor binds to the lac operator to inhibit transcription in E. coli. This inhibition can be relieved by adding lactose or isopropyl-β-D-thiogalactopyranoside (IPTG).
   5206..5283    -  promoter       lacI promoter: lacI
   5291..57      -  CDS            TcR (fragment) (across the origin): tetracycline efflux protein; tet; confers resistance to tetracycline
>Addgene plasmid #227625 | pAM76 | addgene full sequence | sequence record 455296 | Addgene NGS Result
GCAACCGCACCTGTGGCGCCGGTGATGCCGGCCACGATGCGTCCGGCGTAGAGGATCGAGATCTCGATCC
CGCGAAATTAATACGACTCACTATAGGGGAATTGTGAGCGGATAACAATTCCCCTCTGAATAATTTTGTT
TAACTTTAAGAAGGAGATATACCCATATGCAGATTTTCGTCAAGACTTTGACCGGTAAAACCATAACATT
GGAAGTTGAATCTTCCGATACCATCGACAACGTTAAGTCGAAAATTCAAGACAAGGAAGGTATCCCTCCA
GATCAACAAAGATTGATCTTTGCCGGTAAGCAGCTAGAAGACGGTAGAACGCTGTCTGATTACAACATTC
AGAAGGAGTCCACCTTACATCTTGTGCTAAGGCTAAGAGGTGGTGGCTGCTAATGATGAGGATCCGAATT
CGAGCTCCGTCGACAAGCTTGCGGCCGCACTCGAGCACCACCACCACCACCACTGAGATCCGGCTGCTAA
CAAAGCCCGAAAGGAAGCTGAGTTGGCTGCTGCCACCGCTGAGCAATAACTAGCATAACCCCTTGGGGCC
TCTAAACGGGTCTTGAGGGGTTTTTTGCTGAAAGGAGGAACTATATCCGGATTGGCGAATGGG
[124 nt withheld, positions 624-747]
C
[91 nt withheld, positions 749-839]
A
[49 nt withheld, positions 841-889]
CCTTTGACGTTGGAGTCCACGTTCTTT
[37 nt withheld, positions 917-953]
ACCCTATCTCGGTCTATTCTTTTGATTTATAAGGGATTTTGCCGATTTCGGCCTATTGGTTAAAAAATGA
GCTGATTTAACAAAAATTTAACGCGAATTTTAACAAAATATTAACGCTTACAATTTAGGTGGCACTTTTC
GGGGAAATGTGCGCGGAACCCCTATTTGTTTATTTTTCTAAATACATTCAAATATGTATCCGCTCATGAA
TTAATTCTTAGAAAAACTCATCGAGCATCAAATGAAACTGCAATTTATTCATATCAGGATTATCAATACC
ATATTTTTGAAAAAGCCGTTTCTGTAATGAAGGAGAAAACTCACCGAGGCAGTTCCATAGGATGGCAAGA
TCCTGGTATCGGTCTGCGATTCCGACTCGTCCAACATCAATACAACCTATTAATTTCCCCTCGTCAAAAA
TAAGGTTATCAAGTGAGAAATCACCATGAGTGACGACTGAATCCGGTGAGAATGGCAAAAGTTTATGCAT
TTCTTTCCAGACTTGTTCAACAGGCCAGCCATTACGCTCGTCATCAAAATCACTCGCATCAACCAAACCG
TTATTCATTCGTGATTGCGCCTGAGCGAGACGAAATACGCGATCGCTGTTAAAAGGACAATTACAAACAG
GAATCGAATGCAACCGGCGCAGGAACACTGCCAGCGCATCAACAATATTTTCACCTGAATCAGGATATTC
TTCTAATACCTGGAATGCTGTTTTCCCGGGGATCGCAGTGGTGAGTAACCATGCATCATCAGGAGTACGG
ATAAAATGCTTGATGGTCGGAAGAGGCATAAATTCCGTCAGCCAGTTTAGTCTGACCATCTCATCTGTAA
CATCATTGGCAACGCTACCTTTGCCATGTTTCAGAAACAACTCTGGCGCATCGGGCTTCCCATACAATCG
ATAGATTGTCGCACCTGATTGCCCGACATTATCGCGAGCCCATTTATACCCATATAAATCAGCATCCATG
TTGGAATTTAATCGCGGCCTAGAGCAAGACGTTTCCCGTTGAATATGGCTCATAACACCCCTTGTATTAC
TGTTTATGTAAGCAGACAGTTTTATTGTTCATGACCAAAATCCCTTAACGTGAGTTTTCGTTCCACTGAG
CGTCAGACCCCGTAGAAAAGATCAAAGGATCTTCTTGAGATCCTTTTTTTCTGCGCGTAATCTGCTGCTT
GCAAACAAAAAAACCACCGCTACCAGCGGTGGTTTGTTTGCCGGATCAAGAGCTACCAACTCTTTTTCCG
AAGGTAACTGGCTTCAGCAGAGCGCAGATACCAAATACTGTCCTTCTAGTGTAGCCGTAGTTAGGCCACC
ACTTCAAGAACTCTGTAGCACCGCCTACATACCTCGCTCTGCTAATCCTGTTACCAGTGGCTGCTGCCAG
TGGCGATAAGTCGTGTCTTACCGGGTTGGACTCAAGACGATAGTTACCGGATAAGGCGCAGCGGTCGGGC
TGAACGGGGGGTTCGTGCACACAGCCCAGCTTGGAGCGAACGACCTACACCGAACTGAGATACCTACAGC
GTGAGCTATGAGAAAGCGCCACGCTTCCCGAAGGGAGAAAGGCGGACAGGTATCCGGTAAGCGGCAGGGT
CGGAACAGGAGAGCGCACGAGGGAGCTTCCAGGGGGAAACGCCTGGTATCTTTATAGTCCTGTCGGGTTT
CGCCACCTCTGACTTGAGCGTCGATTTTTGTGATGCTCGTCAGGGGGGCGGAGCCTATGGAAAAACGCCA
GCAACGCGGCCTTTTTACGGTTCCTGGCCTTTTGCTGGCCTTTTGCTCACATGTTCTTTCCTGCGTTATC
CCCTGATTCTGTGGATAACCGTATTACCGCCTTTGAGTGAGCTGATACCGCTCGCCGCAGCCGAACGACC
GAGCGCAGCGAGTCAGTGAGCGAGGAAGCGGAAGAGCGCCTGATGCGGTATTTTCTCCTTACGCATCTGT
GCGGTATTTCACACCGCAATGGTGCACTCTCAGTACAATCTGCTCTGATGCCGCATAGTTAAGCCAGTAT
ACACTCCGCTATCGCTACGTGACTGGGTCATGGCTGCGCCCCGACACCCGCCAACACCCGCTGACGCGCC
CTGACGGGCTTGTCTGCTCCCGGCATCCGCTTACAGACAAGCTGTGACCGTCTCCGGGAGCTGCATGTGT
CAGAGGTTTTCACCGTCATCACCGAAACGCGCGAGGCAGCTGCGGTAAAGCTCATCAGCGTGGTCGTGAA
GCGATTCACAGATGTCTGCCTGTTCATCCGCGTCCAGCTCGTTGAGTTTCTCCAGAAGCGTTAATGTCTG
GCTTCTGATAAAGCGGGCCATGTTAAGGGCGGTTTTTTCCTGTTTGGTCACTGATGCCTCCGTGTAAGGG
GGATTTCTGTTCATGGGGGTAATGATACCGATGAAACGAGAGAGGATGCTCACGATACGGGTTACTGATG
ATGAACATGCCCGGTTACTGGAACGTTGTGAGGGTAAACAACTGGCGGTATGGATGCGGCGGGACCAGAG
AAAAATCACTCAGGGTCAATGCCAGCGCTTCGTTAATACAGATGTAGGTGTTCCACAGGGTAGCCAGCAG
CATCCTGCGATGCAGATCCGGAACATAATGGTGCAGGGCGCTGACTTCCGCGTTTCCAGACTTTACGAAA
CACGGAAACCGAAGACCATTCATGTTGTTGCTCAGGTCGCAGACGTTTTGCAGCAGCAGTCGCTTCACGT
TCGCTCGCGTATCGGTGATTCATTCTGCTAACCAGTAAGGCAACCCCGCCAGCCTAGCCGGGTCCTCAAC
GACAGGAGCACGATCATGCGCACCCGTGGGGCCGCCATGCCGGCGATAATGGCCTGCTTCTCGCCGAAAC
GTTTGGTGGCGGGACCAGTGACGAAGGCTTGAGCGAGGGCGTGCAAGATTCCGAATACCGCAAGCGACAG
GCCGATCATCGTCGCGCTCCAGCGAAAGCGGTCCTCGCCGAAAATGACCCAGAGCGCTGCCGGCACCTGT
CCTACGAGTTGCATGATAAAGAAGACAGTCATAAGTGCGGCGACGATAGTCATGCCCCGCGCCCACCGGA
AGGAGCTGACTGGGTTGAAGGCTCTCAAGGGCATCGGTCGAGATCCCGGTGCCTAATGAGTGAGCTAACT
TACATTAATTGCGTTGCGCTCACTGCCCGCTTTCCAGTCGGGAAACCTGTCGTGCCAGCTGCATTAATGA
ATCGGCCAACGCGCGGGGAGAGGCGGTTTGCGTATTGGGCGCCAGGGTGGTTTTTCTTTTCACCAGTGAG
ACGGGCAACAGCTGATTGCCCTTCACCGCCTGGCCCTGAGAGAGTTGCAGCAAGCGGTCCACGCTGGTTT
GCCCCAGCAGGCGAAAATCCTGTTTGATGGTGGTTAACGGCGGGATATAACATGAGCTGTCTTCGGTATC
GTCGTATCCCACTACCGAGATATCCGCACCAACGCGCAGCCCGGACTCGGTAATGGCGCGCATTGCGCCC
AGCGCCATCTGATCGTTGGCAACCAGCATCGCAGTGGGAACGATGCCCTCATTCAGCATTTGCATGGTTT
GTTGAAAACCGGACATGGCACTCCAGTCGCCTTCCCGTTCCGCTATCGGCTGAATTTGATTGCGAGTGAG
ATATTTATGCCAGCCAGCCAGACGCAGACGCGCCGAGACAGAACTTAATGGGCCCGCTAACAGCGCGATT
TGCTGGTGACCCAATGCGACCAGATGCTCCACGCCCAGTCGCGTACCGTCTTCATGGGAGAAAATAATAC
TGTTGATGGGTGTCTGGTCAGAGACATCAAGAAATAACGCCGGAACATTAGTGCAGGCAGCTTCCACAGC
AATGGCATCCTGGTCATCCAGCGGATAGTTAATGATCAGCCCACTGACGCGTTGCGCGAGAAGATTGTGC
ACCGCCGCTTTACAGGCTTCGACGCCGCTTCGTTCTACCATCGACACCACCACGCTGGCACCCAGTTGAT
CGGCGCGAGATTTAATCGCCGCGACAATTTGCGACGGCGCGTGCAGGGCCAGACTGGAGGTGGCAACGCC
AATCAGCAACGACTGTTTGCCCGCCAGTTGTTGTGCCACGCGGTTGGGAATGTAATTCAGCTCCGCCATC
GCCGCTTCCACTTTTTCCCGCGTTTTCGCAGAAACGTGGCTGGCCTGGTTCACCACGCGGGAAACGGTCT
GATAAGAGACACCGGCATACTCTGCGACATCGTATAACGTTACTGGTTTCACATTCACCACCCTGAATTG
ACTCTCTTCCGGGCGCTATCATGCCATACCGCGAAAGGTTTTGCGCCATTCGATGGTGTCCGGGATCTCG
ACGCTCTCCCTTATGCGACTCCTGCATTAGGAAGCAGCCCAGTAGTAGGTTGAGGCCGTTGAGCACCGCC
GCCGCAAGGAATGGTGCATGCAAGGAGATGGCGCCCAACAGTCCCCCGGCCACGGGGCCTGCCACCATAC
CCACGCCGAAACAAGCGCTCATGAGCCCGAAGTGGCGAGCCCGATCTTCCCCATCGGTGATGTCGGCGAT
ATAGGCGCCA
